Addgene plasmid #218203: pMBS-723
Purpose: 1xHA-8xHis-tag for protein detection and purification
Depositing lab: Michael Schroda. Depositing organization: Rheinland-Pfälzische Technische Universität Kaiserslautern. Publication: A Modular Cloning Toolkit for the production of recombinant proteins in Leishmania tarentolae. Hieronimus K, Donauer T, Klein J, Hinkel B, Spanle JV, Probst A, Niemeyer J, Kibrom S, Kiefer AM, Schneider L, Husemann B, Bischoff E, Mohring S, Bayer N, Klein D, Engels A, Ziehmer BG, Stiebeta J, Moroka P, Schroda M, Deponte M. Microb Cell. 2024 Apr 30;11:128-142. doi: 10.15698/mic2024.04.821. eCollection 2024. PubMed 38799406.
Backbone
  Vector backbone: pAGM1301
  Backbone manufacturer: Sylvestre Marillonnet (Addgene plasmid #47989)
  Backbone size w/o insert (bp): 2845
  Total vector size (bp): 2320
  Vector type: Synthetic Biology
Growth in bacteria
  Bacterial resistance: Spectinomycin, 50 μg/mL
  Growth temperature: 37°C
  Growth strain: DH5alpha
  Copy number: High Copy
Gene/Insert
  Gene/Insert name: 1xHA-8xHis
  Species: Synthetic
  Insert size (bp): 77
  Cloning method: Golden Gate
  Sequencing primers: 5′ CAATACGCAAACCGCCTCTCC; 3′ AATAGGCGTATCACGAGGC
Terms and licenses: Academic/Nonprofit Terms; Industry Terms: Not Available to Industry
Depositor comments: Level 0 MoClo Part Position B5, insert can be released via BsaI digest
How to cite: pMBS-723 was a gift from Michael Schroda (Addgene plasmid # 218203 ; http://n2t.net/addgene:218203 ; RRID:Addgene_218203)
