[The description below was written by a language model from this plasmid's Addgene catalogue record and pLannotate feature annotations shown in this document.]
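Description:
pMBS-723 is a Level 0 Modular Cloning (MoClo) part plasmid from a Golden Gate toolkit developed for recombinant protein production in Leishmania tarentolae. It is built on the pAGM1301 Level 0 acceptor backbone and is a small plasmid of about 2.3 kb, classed as a synthetic biology vector. It is not itself an expression construct; it serves as an E. coli storage and donor plasmid for a single standardised part. Propagation relies on a high-copy ColE1/pUC-type origin, and selection is by spectinomycin through the aadA aminoglycoside adenylyltransferase gene, which lies downstream of a sequence annotated as the AmpR (bla) promoter. The short matches to RSF ori, lacI, an integrase and a gentamicin resistance gene in the automated feature table are partial fragments. They most likely reflect backbone remnants or sequence flanking the resistance cassette rather than functional elements.

The payload is a 77 bp synthetic insert encoding one HA epitope followed by eight histidines. The annotation detects only the histidine stretch, as a partial match to a 9xHis tag, and does not call the HA portion. The part occupies MoClo position B5, which in the MoClo syntax is generally the slot for C-terminal tags, and it is released by BsaI digestion with the overhangs defined for that position. In a one-pot Golden Gate reaction it can be combined with promoter, coding sequence and terminator parts to assemble a Level 1 transcription unit. The encoded protein then carries the HA epitope for immunodetection and the His tag for immobilised metal affinity purification. No promoter or regulatory element driving the tag is present in this plasmid, since those come from other toolkit parts.
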