Features (pLannotate 1.2.2; 8 found; start..end, strand, type, name):
     48..181     +  rep_origin     RSF ori (fragment): Plasmids containing the RSF 1030 origin of replication can be propagated in E. coli cells that contain additional plasmids with compatible origins.
    183..232     +  CDS            lacI (fragment): lac repressor; lacI; The lac repressor binds to the lac operator to inhibit transcription in E. coli. This inhibition can be relieved by adding lactose or isopropyl-β-D-thiogalactopyranoside (IPTG).
    293..317     +  CDS            9xHis (fragment): 9xHis affinity tag
    446..550     +  promoter       AmpR promoter: bla
    541..621     -  CDS            int (fragment): INT2_ECOLX - Protein inferred from homology: Swiss-Prot protein existence level 3. Putative integrase believed to be involved in the insertion of antibiotic resistance genes into plasmids and transposons. From Escherichia coli.
    709..765     +  CDS            GmR (fragment): gentamycin acetyltransferase; aacC1; confers resistance to gentamycin
    772..1560    +  CDS            aadA: S3AD_ECOLX - Experimental evidence at protein level: Swiss-Prot protein existence level 1. Mediates bacterial resistance to the antibiotics streptomycin and spectinomycin. From Escherichia coli.
   1734..2322    +  rep_origin     ori: high-copy-number ColE1/pMB1/pBR322/pUC origin of replication
>Addgene plasmid #218203 | pMBS-723 | addgene full sequence | sequence record 434873 | Addgene NGS Result
AACGCCAGCAACGCGGCCTTTTTACGGTTCCTGGCCTTTTGCTGGCCTTTTGCTCACATGTTCTTTCCTG
CGTTATCCCCTGATTCTGTGGATAACCGTATTACCGCCTTTGAGTGAGCTGATACCGCTCGCCGCAGCCG
AACGACCGAGCGCAGCGAGTCAGTGAGCGAGGAAGCGGAAGAGCGCCCAATACGCAAACCGCCTCTCCCC
GCGCGTTGGCCGATTCATTAATCACTCTGTGGTCTCATTCGTCTGGTTACCCCTACGACGTGCCCGACTA
CGCTCGCGGCAGCCACCACCACCACCACCACCACCACTAAGCTTTGAGACCACGAAGTGGCTCTTCAGTG
GACGAAAGGGCCTCGTGATACGCCTATTTTTATAGGTTAATGTCATGATAATAATGGTTTCTTAGACGTC
AGGTGGCACTTTTCGGGGAAATGTGCGCGGAACCCCTATTTGTTTATTTTTCTAAATACATTCAAATATG
TATCCGCTCATGAGACAATAACCCTGATAAATGCTTCAATAATATTGAAAAAGGAAGAGTATGCGCTCAC
GCAACTGGTCCAGAACCTTGACCGAACGCAGCGGTGGTAACGGCGCAGTGGCGGTTTTCATGGCTTGTTA
TGACTGTTTTTTTTTGGGGTACAGTCTATGCCTCGGGCATCCAAGCAGCAAGCGCGTTACGCCGTGGGTC
GATGTTTGATGTTATGGAGCAGCAACGATGTTACGCAGCAGGGCAGTCGCCCTAAAACAAAGTTAAACAT
CATGAGGGAAGCGGTGATCGCCGAAGTATCGACTCAACTATCAGAGGTAGTTGGCGTCATCGAGCGCCAT
CTCGAACCGACGTTGCTGGCCGTACATTTGTACGGCTCCGCAGTGGATGGCGGCCTGAAGCCACACAGCG
ATATTGATTTGCTGGTTACGGTGACCGTAAGGCTTGATGAAACAACGCGGCGAGCTTTGATCAACGACCT
TTTGGAAACTTCGGCTTCCCCTGGAGAGAGCGAGATTCTCCGCGCTGTAGAAGTCACCATTGTTGTGCAC
GACGACATCATTCCGTGGCGTTATCCAGCTAAGCGCGAACTGCAATTTGGAGAATGGCAGCGCAATGACA
TTCTTGCAGGTATCTTCGAGCCAGCCACGATCGACATTGATCTGGCTATCTTGCTGACAAAAGCAAGAGA
ACATAGCGTTGCCTTGGTAGGTCCAGCGGCGGAGGAACTCTTTGATCCGGTTCCTGAACAGGATCTATTT
GAGGCGCTAAATGAAACCTTAACGCTATGGAACTCGCCGCCCGACTGGGCTGGCGATGAGCGAAATGTAG
TGCTTACGTTGTCCCGCATTTGGTACAGCGCAGTAACCGGCAAAATCGCGCCGAAGGATGTCGCTGCCGA
CTGGGCAATGGAGCGCCTGCCGGCCCAGTATCAGCCCGTCATACTTGAAGCTAGACAGGCTTATCTTGGA
CAAGAAGAAGATCGCTTGGCCTCGCGCGCAGATCAGTTGGAAGAATTTGTCCATTACGTAAAAGGCGAGA
TCACCAAGGTAGTCGGCAAATAACTGTCAGACCAAGTTTACTCATATATACTTTAGATTGATTTAAAACT
TCATTTTTAATTTAAAAGGATCTAGGTGAAGATCCTTTTTGATAATCTCATGACCAAAATCCCTTAACGT
GAGTTTTCGTTCCACTGAGCGTCAGACCCCGTAGAAAAGATCAAAGGATCTTCTTGAGATCCTTTTTTTC
TGCGCGTAATCTGCTGCTTGCAAACAAAAAAACCACCGCTACCAGCGGTGGTTTGTTTGCCGGATCAAGA
GCTACCAACTCTTTTTCCGAAGGTAACTGGCTTCAGCAGAGCGCAGATACCAAATACTGTTCTTCTAGTG
TAGCCGTAGTTAGGCCACCACTTCAAGAACTCTGTAGCACCGCCTACATACCTCGCTCTGCTAATCCTGT
TACCAGTGGCTGCTGCCAGTGGCGATAAGTCGTGTCTTACCGGGTTGGACTCAAGACGATAGTTACCGGA
TAAGGCGCAGCGGTCGGGCTGAACGGGGGGTTCGTGCACACAGCCCAGCTTGGAGCGAACGACCTACACC
GAACTGAGATACCTACAGCGTGAGCTATGAGAAAGCGCCACGCTTCCCGAAGGGAGAAAGGCGGACAGGT
ATCCGGTAAGCGGCAGGGTCGGAACAGGAGAGCGCACGAGGGAGCTTCCAGGGGGAAACGCCTGGTATCT
TTATAGTCCTGTCGGGTTTCGCCACCTCTGACTTGAGCGTCGATTTTTGTGATGCTCGTCAGGGGGGCGG
AGCCTATGGAAA
